Addgene plasmid #148953: pT7-EGFP-C1-HsGIGYF2-W288A_AI
Purpose: Mammalian Expression of HsGIGYF2-W288A
Depositing lab: Elisa Izaurralde. Depositing organization: Max Planck Institute for Developmental Biology. Publication: Molecular basis for GIGYF-Me31B complex assembly in 4EHP-mediated translational repression. Peter D, Ruscica V, Bawankar P, Weber R, Helms S, Valkov E, Igreja C, Izaurralde E. Genes Dev. 2019 Oct 1;33(19-20):1355-1360. doi: 10.1101/gad.329219.119. Epub 2019 Aug 22. PubMed 31439631.
Backbone
  Vector backbone: Unknown
  Vector type: Mammalian Expression
Growth in bacteria
  Bacterial resistance: Kanamycin, 50 μg/mL
  Growth temperature: 37°C
  Growth strain: DH5alpha
  Copy number: High Copy
Gene/Insert
  Gene/Insert name: HsGIGYF2-W288A
  Species: H. sapiens (human)
  Mutation: one silent mutation and one deletion of Q1211 compared to the sequence of NCBI: NM_015575.3 or Uniprot.: Q6Y7W6-1
  Entrez Gene: GIGYF2 (a.k.a. GYF2, PARK11, PERQ2, PERQ3, TNRC15)
  Cloning method: Unknown
Terms and licenses: Academic/Nonprofit Terms; Industry Terms: Not Available to Industry
Depositor comments: Plasmids from this collection were made available to the research community and donated after the lab closed. Please note that the sequence provided by the depositing laboratory may be theoretical/predicted or based on Sanger sequencing results. There may be discrepancies between sequencing results obtained by Addgene and the depositor sequence. If an Addgene verified sequence is not available, please contact before placing your order to request that our lab fully sequence the plasmid.
How to cite: pT7-EGFP-C1-HsGIGYF2-W288A_AI was a gift from Elisa Izaurralde (Addgene plasmid # 148953 ; http://n2t.net/addgene:148953 ; RRID:Addgene_148953)
