[The description below was written by a language model from this plasmid's Addgene catalogue record and pLannotate feature annotations shown in this document.]
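Description:
pT7-EGFP-C1-HsGIGYF2-W288A_AI is an 8,641 nt mammalian expression plasmid that produces human GIGYF2 carrying the W288A substitution as an N-terminal EGFP fusion. The catalogue lists the backbone as unknown, but the name and feature layout point to an EGFP-C1-style vector with an added T7 promoter. It has a high-copy ColE1/pUC origin for propagation in E. coli, an f1 origin, and a single NeoR/KanR (Tn5 aminoglycoside phosphotransferase) cassette. This cassette is preceded by both a bacterial bla-type promoter and the SV40 enhancer/early promoter and is terminated by the HSV TK polyadenylation signal. The dual promoters let the same gene confer kanamycin resistance in bacteria and potentially G418 resistance in mammalian cells.

The expression unit is driven by the CMV immediate early enhancer and promoter. A bacteriophage T7 promoter sits just upstream of the EGFP coding sequence, which would also allow transcription by T7 RNA polymerase. EGFP is joined through a short remnant of the multiple cloning site to the GIGYF2 open reading frame, and the transcript ends at the SV40 poly(A) signal. Besides W288A, the depositor notes one silent mutation and a deletion of Q1211 relative to the reference human sequence. Several short annotations (HIV-1 LTR, large T antigen, ble and bGH poly(A) fragments) are partial matches, most likely incidental to the backbone rather than functional elements.

The stated purpose is mammalian expression of the mutant protein. The associated publication concerns GIGYF–Me31B complex assembly in 4EHP-mediated translational repression, so the construct probably serves as a fluorescently tagged point mutant for comparison with wild-type GIGYF2. The record does not state the specific effect of W288A. The depositor sequence may be theoretical or based on Sanger data.
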