Features (pLannotate 1.2.2; 17 found; start..end, strand, type, name):
     61..364     +  enhancer       CMV enhancer: human cytomegalovirus immediate early enhancer
    365..568     +  promoter       CMV promoter: human cytomegalovirus (CMV) immediate early promoter
    564..597     +  LTR            5' LTR (truncated) (fragment): truncated 5' long terminal repeat (LTR) from HIV-1
    613..631     +  promoter       T7 promoter: promoter for bacteriophage T7 RNA polymerase
    665..1381    +  CDS            EGFP: EGFP is a basic (constitutively fluorescent) green fluorescent protein published in 1996, derived from Aequorea victoria. It is reported to be a rapidly-maturing weak dimer with moderate acid sensitivity.
   1382..1402    +  misc_feature   MCS (fragment): multiple cloning site
   1403..5296    +  CDS            GIGYF2: GGYF2_HUMAN - Also known as KIAA0642 From Homo sapiens (Human).
   5322..5406    +  CDS            large T antigen (fragment): large T antigen from SV40 (simian virus 40)
   5429..5550    +  polyA_signal   SV40 poly(A) signal: SV40 polyadenylation signal
   5584..6012    -  rep_origin     f1 ori (sequence partly withheld): f1 bacteriophage origin of replication; arrow indicates direction of (+) strand synthesis
   6039..6143    +  promoter       AmpR promoter: bla
   6145..6502    +  promoter       SV40 promoter: SV40 enhancer and early promoter
   6537..7331    +  CDS            NeoR/KanR: aminoglycoside phosphotransferase from Tn5; aph(3')-II (or nptII); confers resistance to neomycin, kanamycin, and G418 (Geneticin®)
   7352..7504    +  CDS            ble (fragment): BLE_KLEPN - Experimental evidence at protein level: Swiss-Prot protein existence level 1. Binding protein with a strong affinity to the bleomycin family of antibiotics. Binds to CL990; an antimitotic-antibiotic compound. From Klebsiella pneumoniae.
   7563..7610    +  polyA_signal   HSV TK poly(A) signal: herpes simplex virus thymidine kinase polyadenylation signal (Cole and Stacy, 1985)
   7701..7717    -  polyA_signal   bGH poly(A) signal (fragment): bovine growth hormone polyadenylation signal
   7939..8527    +  rep_origin     ori: high-copy-number ColE1/pMB1/pBR322/pUC origin of replication
>Addgene plasmid #148953 | pT7-EGFP-C1-HsGIGYF2-W288A_AI | depositor full sequence | sequence record 291401 | Full Sequence
TAGTTATTAATAGTAATCAATTACGGGGTCATTAGTTCATAGCCCATATATGGAGTTCCGCGTTACATAA
CTTACGGTAAATGGCCCGCCTGGCTGACCGCCCAACGACCCCCGCCCATTGACGTCAATAATGACGTATG
TTCCCATAGTAACGCCAATAGGGACTTTCCATTGACGTCAATGGGTGGAGTATTTACGGTAAACTGCCCA
CTTGGCAGTACATCAAGTGTATCATATGCCAAGTACGCCCCCTATTGACGTCAATGACGGTAAATGGCCC
GCCTGGCATTATGCCCAGTACATGACCTTATGGGACTTTCCTACTTGGCAGTACATCTACGTATTAGTCA
TCGCTATTACCATGGTGATGCGGTTTTGGCAGTACATCAATGGGCGTGGATAGCGGTTTGACTCACGGGG
ATTTCCAAGTCTCCACCCCATTGACGTCAATGGGAGTTTGTTTTGGCACCAAAATCAACGGGACTTTCCA
AAATGTCGTAACAACTCCGCCCCATTGACGCAAATGGGCGGTAGGCGTGTACGGTGGGAGGTCTATATAA
GCAGAGCTCTCTGGCTAACTAGAGAACCCACTGCTTACTGGCTTATCGAAATTAATACGACTCACTATAG
GGAGACCCAAGCTCTAGCGCTACCGGTCGCCACCATGGTGAGCAAGGGCGAGGAGCTGTTCACCGGGGTG
GTGCCCATCCTGGTCGAGCTGGACGGCGACGTAAACGGCCACAAGTTCAGCGTGTCCGGCGAGGGCGAGG
GCGATGCCACCTACGGCAAGCTGACCCTGAAGTTCATCTGCACCACCGGCAAGCTGCCCGTGCCCTGGCC
CACCCTCGTGACCACCCTGACCTACGGCGTGCAGTGCTTCAGCCGCTACCCCGACCACATGAAGCAGCAC
GACTTCTTCAAGTCCGCCATGCCCGAAGGCTACGTCCAGGAGCGCACCATCTTCTTCAAGGACGACGGCA
ACTACAAGACCCGCGCCGAGGTGAAGTTCGAGGGCGACACCCTGGTGAACCGCATCGAGCTGAAGGGCAT
CGACTTCAAGGAGGACGGCAACATCCTGGGGCACAAGCTGGAGTACAACTACAACAGCCACAACGTCTAT
ATCATGGCCGACAAGCAGAAGAACGGCATCAAGGTGAACTTCAAGATCCGCCACAACATCGAGGACGGCA
GCGTGCAGCTCGCCGACCACTACCAGCAGAACACCCCCATCGGCGACGGCCCCGTGCTGCTGCCCGACAA
CCACTACCTGAGCACCCAGTCCGCCCTGAGCAAAGACCCCAACGAGAAGCGCGATCACATGGTCCTGCTG
GAGTTCGTGACCGCCGCCGGGATCACTCTCGGCATGGACGAGCTGTACAAGTCCGGACTCAGATCTCGAG
CTATGGCAGCGGAAACGCAGACACTGAACTTTGGGCCTGAATGGCTCCGAGCTCTGTCCAGTGGTGGGAG
TATTACATCCCCTCCTCTTTCTCCAGCATTGCCGAAGTATAAATTAGCAGATTATCGTTACGGCAGAGAA
GAAATGTTAGCACTTTTCCTTAAAGACAACAAGATACCTTCAGACCTTCTGGATAAAGAATTTCTGCCTA
TCCTCCAGGAGGAACCCCTTCCACCATTGGCTCTGGTACCCTTTACAGAAGAAGAACAGAGAAACTTTTC
CATGTCTGTAAATAGTGCTGCTGTCCTGCGATTGACAGGACGAGGAGGAGGAGGAACAGTGGTGGGGGCT
CCTAGAGGTCGAAGTTCTTCAAGAGGGCGAGGCAGAGGCAGAGGTGAATGTGGTTTCTACCAAAGAAGTT
TTGATGAAGTAGAGGGTGTTTTTGGTCGAGGAGGTGGCAGAGAAATGCATAGATCGCAGAGCTGGGAGGA
AAGGGGTGACAGACGTTTTGAAAAACCAGGACGAAAAGATGTAGGGAGACCAAATTTTGAGGAAGGTGGA
CCAACATCAGTAGGGAGAAAGCATGAATTTATACGCTCAGAAAGTGAAAATTGGCGCATCTTTAGAGAGG
AACAAAATGGAGAAGATGAAGATGGAGGTTGGCGACTAGCTGGATCAAGGAGGGATGGAGAGAGGTGGCG
ACCTCACAGTCCTGATGGCCCTCGTTCTGCAGGCTGGCGGGAACACATGGAACGACGTCGGAGGTTTGAG
TTTGATTTTCGAGATAGAGATGATGAACGGGGTTACCGAAGGGTTCGCTCTGGCAGTGGGAGCATAGATG
ATGACAGGGATAGCTTGCCCGAAGCGTGCTTAGAGGATGCTGAAGAAGAAATGGGTACATTTGACTCATC
TGGAGCATTCCTTTCTCTAAAAAAAGTACAGAAAGAGCCTATTCCAGAAGAGCAGGAGATGGACTTCCGG
CCTGTGGACGAAGGGGAGGAGTGCTCTGACTCTGAGGGTAGCCATAATGAAGAGGCCAAAGAACCCGATA
AGACAAATAAGAAAGAAGGAGAGAAAACAGATAGAGTAGGAGTTGAAGCTAGTGAGGAAACTCCCCAGAC
CTCATCATCATCTGCTAGACCAGGTACTCCTTCAGACCATCAGTCTCAGGAAGCATCACAGTTTGAGAGG
AAAGATGAACCAAAAACTGAGCAAACGGAAAAAGCTGAAGAGGAGACTCGGATGGAAAATAGTCTACCAG
CCAAAGTGCCCAGCAGAGGGGATGAAATGGTTGCTGATGTCCAGCAGCCCCTGTCGCAGATTCCTTCAGA
TACAGCCTCTCCTCTTCTCATACTTCCACCTCCTGTTCCCAATCCTAGTCCTACTCTCCGGCCAGTTGAA
ACACCAGTTGTAGGTGCTCCTGGTATGGGCAGTGTTTCCACAGAACCTGATGATGAAGAAGGTCTCAAAC
ATTTGGAGCAGCAAGCTGAGAAAATGGTGGCTTATCTCCAAGACAGTGCACTAGATGATGAAAGATTGGC
ATCAAAACTGCAAGAGCACAGAGCTAAAGGAGTGTCGATTCCATTGATGCATGAAGCAATGCAGAAGTGG
TATTACAAAGATCCTCAGGGAGAAATTCAAGGTCCCTTCAATAATCAGGAGATGGCAGAATGGTTTCAGG
CGGGCTATTTTACTATGTCTTTATTGGTGAAGAGAGCGTGTGATGAAAGCTTCCAACCTCTTGGCGATAT
CATGAAAATGTGGGGAAGGGTTCCCTTTTCTCCAGGTCCAGCTCCCCCTCCTCATATGGGAGAGCTGGAC
CAGGAACGACTGACCAGGCAGCAAGAACTCACAGCCTTATACCAGATGCAGCACCTGCAGTACCAGCAGT
TTTTAATACAACAACAATATGCACAGGTTTTGGCCCAACAGCAGAAAGCAGCACTGTCTTCCCAGCAGCA
GCAGCAGTTGGCACTTCTTCTTCAACAGTTTCAGACCTTGAAGATGAGAATATCTGATCAGAACATCATT
CCCTCAGTAACTAGGTCTGTGTCCGTGCCAGATACTGGCTCTATCTGGGAGCTTCAGCCAACAGCTTCAC
AGCCTACAGTTTGGGAAGGTGGTAGTGTATGGGATCTTCCTCTGGACACCACGACACCAGGCCCTGCCCT
GGAACAGCTTCAGCAGCTAGAGAAGGCCAAAGCTGCAAAGCTAGAGCAAGAGAGAAGAGAGGCAGAAATG
AGGGCAAAACGGGAAGAGGAAGAGCGAAAGAGGCAGGAAGAACTCCGAAGACAACAGGAGGAAATTCTTC
GGCGACAGCAGGAAGAAGAAAGGAAAAGGCGAGAGGAAGAAGAACTTGCCCGAAGGAAACAGGAAGAGGC
TCTGCGTCGCCAGCGGGAGCAAGAAATTGCATTAAGGCGACAGCGAGAAGAGGAAGAAAGACAGCAGCAA
GAAGAAGCTCTTAGAAGACTGGAAGAGAGGAGAAGAGAAGAGGAAGAAAGGCGGAAGCAGGAAGAATTGT
TACGCAAACAGGAAGAGGAGGCTGCAAAATGGGCCCGGGAAGAAGAAGAAGCCCAGCGTCGATTAGAGGA
GAACCGGCTGCGGATGGAAGAGGAGGCAGCCAGACTCCGGCATGAGGAAGAAGAACGGAAGAGAAAGGAG
CTGGAGGTCCAGCGGCAGAAGGAGTTAATGCGCCAGAGGCAGCAGCAGCAAGAGGCTCTCCGGAGGTTGC
AGCAGCAGCAGCAGCAACAACAGCTGGCGCAGATGAAGCTTCCTTCTTCTTCAACGTGGGGCCAGCAGTC
CAATACAACAGCATGTCAGTCCCAGGCCACGCTGTCGTTGGCTGAAATCCAAAAACTAGAGGAAGAACGA
GAACGGCAGCTTCGAGAAGAGCAAAGGCGCCAGCAGAGGGAGTTGATGAAAGCTCTTCAGCAGCAGCAGC
AGCAGCAACAGCAGAAACTCTCAGGTTGGGGGAATGTCAGCAAACCTTCAGGTACCACGAAATCTCTTCT
GGAGATCCAGCAGGAAGAGGCCAGGCAAATGCAAAAGCAGCAGCAGCAGCAGCAGCAACACCAGCAACCA
AACAGAGCTCGTAACAATACGCATTCCAACCTGCACACCAGCATTGGGAATTCTGTTTGGGGCTCTATAA
ATACTGGTCCTCCTAACCAGTGGGCATCTGACCTAGTCAGTAGTATTTGGAGTAATGCTGACACTAAAAA
CTCCAACATGGGATTCTGGGATGATGCAGTGAAAGAGGTGGGACCTAGGAATTCAACAAATAAAAATAAA
AACAACGCCAGTCTCAGTAAATCTGTAGGTGTGTCTAACCGGCAGAATAAGAAAGTAGAAGAAGAAGAAA
AGTTGCTGAAGCTCTTTCAGGGAGTAAATAAAGCCCAAGATGGATTTACGCAGTGGTGTGAACAGATGCT
TCATGCCCTTAATACGGCAAATAACTTGGATGTTCCCACATTTGTTTCTTTCCTGAAAGAAGTAGAATCT
CCTTATGAGGTCCATGATTATATCAGGGCCTATTTAGGAGATACTTCTGAGGCCAAGGAGTTTGCCAAGC
AGTTCCTTGAGCGCCGTGCCAAACAGAAAGCCAACCAGCAGCGTCAGCAGCAGCAGCTGCCGCAGCAGCA
GCAGCAGCCGCCACAGCAGCCGCCACAGCAGCCACAACAGCAGGACTCTGTGTGGGGGATGAACCACAGT
ACACTCCATTCAGTATTTCAGACCAATCAAAGCAACAACCAACAATCCAATTTTGAGGCTGTGCAGAGTG
GCAAGAAGAAGAAAAAGCAGAAGATGGTCCGAGCAGATCCCAGTTTATTAGGATTTTCAGTCAATGCATC
ATCGGAGCGACTCAACATGGGTGAAATCGAGACGTTGGATGACTACTGAGGATCCACCGGATCTAGATAA
CTGATCATAATCAGCCATACCACATTTGTAGAGGTTTTACTTGCTTTAAAAAACCTCCCACACCTCCCCC
TGAACCTGAAACATAAAATGAATGCAATTGTTGTTGTTAACTTGTTTATTGCAGCTTATAATGGTTACAA
ATAAAGCAATAGCATCACAAATTTCACAAATAAAGCATTTTTTTCACTGCATTCTAGTTGTGGTTTGTCC
AAACTCATCAATGTATCTTAACGCGTAAATTGTAAGCGTTAATATTTTGTTAAAATTCGCGTTAAATTTT
TGTTAAATCAGCTCATTTTTTAACCAATAGGCCGAAATCGGCAAAATCCCTTATAAATCAAAAGAATAGA
CCGAGATAGGGT
[37 nt withheld, positions 5683-5719]
AAAGAACGTGGACTCCAACGTCAAAGG
[49 nt withheld, positions 5747-5795]
T
[91 nt withheld, positions 5797-5887]
G
[124 nt withheld, positions 5889-6012]
CAGGTGGCACTTTTCGGGGAAATGTGCGCGGAACCCCTATTTGTTTATTTTTCTAAATACATTCAAATAT
GTATCCGCTCATGAGACAATAACCCTGATAAATGCTTCAATAATATTGAAAAAGGAAGAGTCCTGAGGCG
GAAAGAACCAGCTGTGGAATGTGTGTCAGTTAGGGTGTGGAAAGTCCCCAGGCTCCCCAGCAGGCAGAAG
TATGCAAAGCATGCATCTCAATTAGTCAGCAACCAGGTGTGGAAAGTCCCCAGGCTCCCCAGCAGGCAGA
AGTATGCAAAGCATGCATCTCAATTAGTCAGCAACCATAGTCCCGCCCCTAACTCCGCCCATCCCGCCCC
TAACTCCGCCCAGTTCCGCCCATTCTCCGCCCCATGGCTGACTAATTTTTTTTATTTATGCAGAGGCCGA
GGCCGCCTCGGCCTCTGAGCTATTCCAGAAGTAGTGAGGAGGCTTTTTTGGAGGCCTAGGCTTTTGCAAA
GATCGATCAAGAGACAGGATGAGGATCGTTTCGCATGATTGAACAAGATGGATTGCACGCAGGTTCTCCG
GCCGCTTGGGTGGAGAGGCTATTCGGCTATGACTGGGCACAACAGACAATCGGCTGCTCTGATGCCGCCG
TGTTCCGGCTGTCAGCGCAGGGGCGCCCGGTTCTTTTTGTCAAGACCGACCTGTCCGGTGCCCTGAATGA
ACTGCAAGACGAGGCAGCGCGGCTATCGTGGCTGGCCACGACGGGCGTTCCTTGCGCAGCTGTGCTCGAC
GTTGTCACTGAAGCGGGAAGGGACTGGCTGCTATTGGGCGAAGTGCCGGGGCAGGATCTCCTGTCATCTC
ACCTTGCTCCTGCCGAGAAAGTATCCATCATGGCTGATGCAATGCGGCGGCTGCATACGCTTGATCCGGC
TACCTGCCCATTCGACCACCAAGCGAAACATCGCATCGAGCGAGCACGTACTCGGATGGAAGCCGGTCTT
GTCGATCAGGATGATCTGGACGAAGAGCATCAGGGGCTCGCGCCAGCCGAACTGTTCGCCAGGCTCAAGG
CGAGCATGCCCGACGGCGAGGATCTCGTCGTGACCCATGGCGATGCCTGCTTGCCGAATATCATGGTGGA
AAATGGCCGCTTTTCTGGATTCATCGACTGTGGCCGGCTGGGTGTGGCGGACCGCTATCAGGACATAGCG
TTGGCTACCCGTGATATTGCTGAAGAGCTTGGCGGCGAATGGGCTGACCGCTTCCTCGTGCTTTACGGTA
TCGCCGCTCCCGATTCGCAGCGCATCGCCTTCTATCGCCTTCTTGACGAGTTCTTCTGAGCGGGACTCTG
GGGTTCGAAATGACCGACCAAGCGACGCCCAACCTGCCATCACGAGATTTCGATTCCACCGCCGCCTTCT
ATGAAAGGTTGGGCTTCGGAATCGTTTTCCGGGACGCCGGCTGGATGATCCTCCAGCGCGGGGATCTCAT
GCTGGAGTTCTTCGCCCACCCTAGGGGGAGGCTAACTGAAACACGGAAGGAGACAATACCGGAAGGAACC
CGCGCTATGACGGCAATAAAAAGACAGAATAAAACGCACGGTGTTGGGTCGTTTGTTCATAAACGCGGGG
TTCGGTCCCAGGGCTGGCACTCTGTCGATACCCCACCGAGACCCCATTGGGGCCAATACGCCCGCGTTTC
TTCCTTTTCCCCACCCCACCCCCCAAGTTCGGGTGAAGGCCCAGGGCTCGCAGCCAACGTCGGGGCGGCA
GGCCCTGCCATAGCCTCAGGTTACTCATATATACTTTAGATTGATTTAAAACTTCATTTTTAATTTAAAA
GGATCTAGGTGAAGATCCTTTTTGATAATCTCATGACCAAAATCCCTTAACGTGAGTTTTCGTTCCACTG
AGCGTCAGACCCCGTAGAAAAGATCAAAGGATCTTCTTGAGATCCTTTTTTTCTGCGCGTAATCTGCTGC
TTGCAAACAAAAAAACCACCGCTACCAGCGGTGGTTTGTTTGCCGGATCAAGAGCTACCAACTCTTTTTC
CGAAGGTAACTGGCTTCAGCAGAGCGCAGATACCAAATACTGTCCTTCTAGTGTAGCCGTAGTTAGGCCA
CCACTTCAAGAACTCTGTAGCACCGCCTACATACCTCGCTCTGCTAATCCTGTTACCAGTGGCTGCTGCC
AGTGGCGATAAGTCGTGTCTTACCGGGTTGGACTCAAGACGATAGTTACCGGATAAGGCGCAGCGGTCGG
GCTGAACGGGGGGTTCGTGCACACAGCCCAGCTTGGAGCGAACGACCTACACCGAACTGAGATACCTACA
GCGTGAGCTATGAGAAAGCGCCACGCTTCCCGAAGGGAGAAAGGCGGACAGGTATCCGGTAAGCGGCAGG
GTCGGAACAGGAGAGCGCACGAGGGAGCTTCCAGGGGGAAACGCCTGGTATCTTTATAGTCCTGTCGGGT
TTCGCCACCTCTGACTTGAGCGTCGATTTTTGTGATGCTCGTCAGGGGGGCGGAGCCTATGGAAAAACGC
CAGCAACGCGGCCTTTTTACGGTTCCTGGCCTTTTGCTGGCCTTTTGCTCACATGTTCTTTCCTGCGTTA
TCCCCTGATTCTGTGGATAACCGTATTACCGCCATGCAT
